>Addgene plasmid #138156 | YE2-BE4max | addgene full sequence | sequence record 272343 | Addgene NGS Result
ATATGCCAAGTACGCCCCCTATTGACGTCAATGACGGTAAATGGCCCGCCTGGCATTATGCCCAGTACAT
GACCTTATGGGACTTTCCTACTTGGCAGTACATCTACGTATTAGTCATCGCTATTACCATGGTGATGCGG
TTTTGGCAGTACATCAATGGGCGTGGATAGCGGTTTGACTCACGGGGATTTCCAAGTCTCCACCCCATTG
ACGTCAATGGGAGTTTGTTTTGGCACCAAAATCAACGGGACTTTCCAAAATGTCGTAACAACTCCGCCCC
ATTGACGCAAATGGGCGGTAGGCGTGTACGGTGGGAGGTCTATATAAGCAGAGCTGGTTTAGTGAACCGT
CAGATCCGCTAGAGATCCGCGGCCGCTAATACGACTCACTATAGGGAGAGCCGCCACCATGAAACGGACA
GCCGACGGAAGCGAGTTCGAGTCACCAAAGAAGAAGCGGAAAGTCTCCTCAGAGACTGGGCCTGTCGCCG
TCGATCCAACCCTGCGCCGCCGGATTGAACCTCACGAGTTTGAAGTGTTCTTTGACCCCCGGGAGCTGAG
AAAGGAGACATGCCTGCTGTACGAGATCAACTGGGGAGGCAGGCACTCCATCTGGAGGCACACCTCTCAG
AACACAAATAAGCACGTGGAGGTGAACTTCATCGAGAAGTTTACCACAGAGCGGTACTTCTGCCCCAATA
CCAGATGTAGCATCACATGGTTTCTGAGCTATTCCCCTTGCGGAGAGTGTAGCAGGGCCATCACCGAGTT
CCTGTCCAGATATCCACACGTGACACTGTTTATCTACATCGCCAGGCTGTATCACCACGCAGACCCAAGG
AATAGGCAGGGCCTGGAGGATCTGATCAGCTCCGGCGTGACCATCCAGATCATGACAGAGCAGGAGTCCG
GCTACTGCTGGCGGAACTTCGTGAATTATTCTCCTAGCAACGAGGCCCACTGGCCTAGGTACCCACACCT
GTGGGTGCGCCTGTACGTGCTGGAGCTGTATTGCATCATCCTGGGCCTGCCCCCTTGTCTGAATATCCTG
CGGAGAAAGCAGCCCCAGCTGACCTTCTTTACAATCGCCCTGCAGTCTTGTCACTATCAGAGGCTGCCAC
CCCACATCCTGTGGGCCACAGGCCTGAAGTCTGGAGGATCTAGCGGAGGATCCTCTGGCAGCGAGACACC
AGGAACAAGCGAGTCAGCAACACCAGAGAGCAGTGGCGGCAGCAGCGGCGGCAGCGACAAGAAGTACAGC
ATCGGCCTGGCCATCGGCACCAACTCTGTGGGCTGGGCCGTGATCACCGACGAGTACAAGGTGCCCAGCA
AGAAATTCAAGGTGCTGGGCAACACCGACCGGCACAGCATCAAGAAGAACCTGATCGGAGCCCTGCTGTT
CGACAGCGGCGAAACAGCCGAGGCCACCCGGCTGAAGAGAACCGCCAGAAGAAGATACACCAGACGGAAG
AACCGGATCTGCTATCTGCAAGAGATCTTCAGCAACGAGATGGCCAAGGTGGACGACAGCTTCTTCCACA
GACTGGAAGAGTCCTTCCTGGTGGAAGAGGATAAGAAGCACGAGCGGCACCCCATCTTCGGCAACATCGT
GGACGAGGTGGCCTACCACGAGAAGTACCCCACCATCTACCACCTGAGAAAGAAACTGGTGGACAGCACC
GACAAGGCCGACCTGCGGCTGATCTATCTGGCCCTGGCCCACATGATCAAGTTCCGGGGCCACTTCCTGA
TCGAGGGCGACCTGAACCCCGACAACAGCGACGTGGACAAGCTGTTCATCCAGCTGGTGCAGACCTACAA
CCAGCTGTTCGAGGAAAACCCCATCAACGCCAGCGGCGTGGACGCCAAGGCCATCCTGTCTGCCAGACTG
AGCAAGAGCAGACGGCTGGAAAATCTGATCGCCCAGCTGCCCGGCGAGAAGAAGAATGGCCTGTTCGGAA
ACCTGATTGCCCTGAGCCTGGGCCTGACCCCCAACTTCAAGAGCAACTTCGACCTGGCCGAGGATGCCAA
ACTGCAGCTGAGCAAGGACACCTACGACGACGACCTGGACAACCTGCTGGCCCAGATCGGCGACCAGTAC
GCCGACCTGTTTCTGGCCGCCAAGAACCTGTCCGACGCCATCCTGCTGAGCGACATCCTGAGAGTGAACA
CCGAGATCACCAAGGCCCCCCTGAGCGCCTCTATGATCAAGAGATACGACGAGCACCACCAGGACCTGAC
CCTGCTGAAAGCTCTCGTGCGGCAGCAGCTGCCTGAGAAGTACAAAGAGATTTTCTTCGACCAGAGCAAG
AACGGCTACGCCGGCTACATTGACGGCGGAGCCAGCCAGGAAGAGTTCTACAAGTTCATCAAGCCCATCC
TGGAAAAGATGGACGGCACCGAGGAACTGCTCGTGAAGCTGAACAGAGAGGACCTGCTGCGGAAGCAGCG
GACCTTCGACAACGGCAGCATCCCCCACCAGATCCACCTGGGAGAGCTGCACGCCATTCTGCGGCGGCAG
GAAGATTTTTACCCATTCCTGAAGGACAACCGGGAAAAGATCGAGAAGATCCTGACCTTCCGCATCCCCT
ACTACGTGGGCCCTCTGGCCAGGGGAAACAGCAGATTCGCCTGGATGACCAGAAAGAGCGAGGAAACCAT
CACCCCCTGGAACTTCGAGGAAGTGGTGGACAAGGGCGCTTCCGCCCAGAGCTTCATCGAGCGGATGACC
AACTTCGATAAGAACCTGCCCAACGAGAAGGTGCTGCCCAAGCACAGCCTGCTGTACGAGTACTTCACCG
TGTATAACGAGCTGACCAAAGTGAAATACGTGACCGAGGGAATGAGAAAGCCCGCCTTCCTGAGCGGCGA
GCAGAAAAAGGCCATCGTGGACCTGCTGTTCAAGACCAACCGGAAAGTGACCGTGAAGCAGCTGAAAGAG
GACTACTTCAAGAAAATCGAGTGCTTCGACTCCGTGGAAATCTCCGGCGTGGAAGATCGGTTCAACGCCT
CCCTGGGCACATACCACGATCTGCTGAAAATTATCAAGGACAAGGACTTCCTGGACAATGAGGAAAACGA
GGACATTCTGGAAGATATCGTGCTGACCCTGACACTGTTTGAGGACAGAGAGATGATCGAGGAACGGCTG
AAAACCTATGCCCACCTGTTCGACGACAAAGTGATGAAGCAGCTGAAGCGGCGGAGATACACCGGCTGGG
GCAGGCTGAGCCGGAAGCTGATCAACGGCATCCGGGACAAGCAGTCCGGCAAGACAATCCTGGATTTCCT
GAAGTCCGACGGCTTCGCCAACAGAAACTTCATGCAGCTGATCCACGACGACAGCCTGACCTTTAAAGAG
GACATCCAGAAAGCCCAGGTGTCCGGCCAGGGCGATAGCCTGCACGAGCACATTGCCAATCTGGCCGGCA
GCCCCGCCATTAAGAAGGGCATCCTGCAGACAGTGAAGGTGGTGGACGAGCTCGTGAAAGTGATGGGCCG
GCACAAGCCCGAGAACATCGTGATCGAAATGGCCAGAGAGAACCAGACCACCCAGAAGGGACAGAAGAAC
AGCCGCGAGAGAATGAAGCGGATCGAAGAGGGCATCAAAGAGCTGGGCAGCCAGATCCTGAAAGAACACC
CCGTGGAAAACACCCAGCTGCAGAACGAGAAGCTGTACCTGTACTACCTGCAGAATGGGCGGGATATGTA
CGTGGACCAGGAACTGGACATCAACCGGCTGTCCGACTACGATGTGGACCATATCGTGCCTCAGAGCTTT
CTGAAGGACGACTCCATCGACAACAAGGTGCTGACCAGAAGCGACAAGAACCGGGGCAAGAGCGACAACG
TGCCCTCCGAAGAGGTCGTGAAGAAGATGAAGAACTACTGGCGGCAGCTGCTGAACGCCAAGCTGATTAC
CCAGAGAAAGTTCGACAATCTGACCAAGGCCGAGAGAGGCGGCCTGAGCGAACTGGATAAGGCCGGCTTC
ATCAAGAGACAGCTGGTGGAAACCCGGCAGATCACAAAGCACGTGGCACAGATCCTGGACTCCCGGATGA
ACACTAAGTACGACGAGAATGACAAGCTGATCCGGGAAGTGAAAGTGATCACCCTGAAGTCCAAGCTGGT
GTCCGATTTCCGGAAGGATTTCCAGTTTTACAAAGTGCGCGAGATCAACAACTACCACCACGCCCACGAC
GCCTACCTGAACGCCGTCGTGGGAACCGCCCTGATCAAAAAGTACCCTAAGCTGGAAAGCGAGTTCGTGT
ACGGCGACTACAAGGTGTACGACGTGCGGAAGATGATCGCCAAGAGCGAGCAGGAAATCGGCAAGGCTAC
CGCCAAGTACTTCTTCTACAGCAACATCATGAACTTTTTCAAGACCGAGATTACCCTGGCCAACGGCGAG
ATCCGGAAGCGGCCTCTGATCGAGACAAACGGCGAAACCGGGGAGATCGTGTGGGATAAGGGCCGGGATT
TTGCCACCGTGCGGAAAGTGCTGAGCATGCCCCAAGTGAATATCGTGAAAAAGACCGAGGTGCAGACAGG
CGGCTTCAGCAAAGAGTCTATCCTGCCCAAGAGGAACAGCGATAAGCTGATCGCCAGAAAGAAGGACTGG
GACCCTAAGAAGTACGGCGGCTTCGACAGCCCCACCGTGGCCTATTCTGTGCTGGTGGTGGCCAAAGTGG
AAAAGGGCAAGTCCAAGAAACTGAAGAGTGTGAAAGAGCTGCTGGGGATCACCATCATGGAAAGAAGCAG
CTTCGAGAAGAATCCCATCGACTTTCTGGAAGCCAAGGGCTACAAAGAAGTGAAAAAGGACCTGATCATC
AAGCTGCCTAAGTACTCCCTGTTCGAGCTGGAAAACGGCCGGAAGAGAATGCTGGCCTCTGCCGGCGAAC
TGCAGAAGGGAAACGAACTGGCCCTGCCCTCCAAATATGTGAACTTCCTGTACCTGGCCAGCCACTATGA
GAAGCTGAAGGGCTCCCCCGAGGATAATGAGCAGAAACAGCTGTTTGTGGAACAGCACAAGCACTACCTG
GACGAGATCATCGAGCAGATCAGCGAGTTCTCCAAGAGAGTGATCCTGGCCGACGCTAATCTGGACAAAG
TGCTGTCCGCCTACAACAAGCACCGGGATAAGCCCATCAGAGAGCAGGCCGAGAATATCATCCACCTGTT
TACCCTGACCAATCTGGGAGCCCCTGCCGCCTTCAAGTACTTTGACACCACCATCGACCGGAAGAGGTAC
ACCAGCACCAAAGAGGTGCTGGACGCCACCCTGATCCACCAGAGCATCACCGGCCTGTACGAGACACGGA
TCGACCTGTCTCAGCTGGGAGGTGACAGCGGCGGGAGCGGCGGGAGCGGGGGGAGCACTAATCTGAGCGA
CATCATTGAGAAGGAGACTGGGAAACAGCTGGTCATTCAGGAGTCCATCCTGATGCTGCCTGAGGAGGTG
GAGGAAGTGATCGGCAACAAGCCAGAGTCTGACATCCTGGTGCACACCGCCTACGACGAGTCCACAGATG
AGAATGTGATGCTGCTGACCTCTGACGCCCCCGAGTATAAGCCTTGGGCCCTGGTCATCCAGGATTCTAA
CGGCGAGAATAAGATCAAGATGCTGAGCGGAGGATCCGGAGGATCTGGAGGCAGCACCAACCTGTCTGAC
ATCATCGAGAAGGAGACAGGCAAGCAGCTGGTCATCCAGGAGAGCATCCTGATGCTGCCCGAAGAAGTCG
AAGAAGTGATCGGAAACAAGCCTGAGAGCGATATCCTGGTCCATACCGCCTACGACGAGAGTACCGACGA
AAATGTGATGCTGCTGACATCCGACGCCCCAGAGTATAAGCCCTGGGCTCTGGTCATCCAGGATTCCAAC
GGAGAGAACAAAATCAAAATGCTGTCTGGCGGCTCAAAAAGAACCGCCGACGGCAGCGAATTCGAGCCCA
AGAAGAAGAGGAAAGTCTAACCGGTCATCATCACCATCACCATTGAGTTTAAACCCGCTGATCAGCCTCG
ACTGTGCCTTCTAGTTGCCAGCCATCTGTTGTTTGCCCCTCCCCCGTGCCTTCCTTGACCCTGGAAGGTG
CCACTCCCACTGTCCTTTCCTAATAAAATGAGGAAATTGCATCGCATTGTCTGAGTAGGTGTCATTCTAT
TCTGGGGGGTGGGGTGGGGCAGGACAGCAAGGGGGAGGATTGGGAAGACAATAGCAGGCATGCTGGGGAT
GCGGTGGGCTCTATGGCTTCTGAGGCGGAAAGAACCAGCTGGGGCTCGATACCGTCGACCTCTAGCTAGA
GCTTGGCGTAATCATGGTCATAGCTGTTTCCTGTGTGAAATTGTTATCCGCTCACAATTCCACACAACAT
ACGAGCCGGAAGCATAAAGTGTAAAGCCTAGGGTGCCTAATGAGTGAGCTAACTCACATTAATTGCGTTG
CGCTCACTGCCCGCTTTCCAGTCGGGAAACCTGTCGTGCCAGCTGCATTAATGAATCGGCCAACGCGCGG
GGAGAGGCGGTTTGCGTATTGGGCGCTCTTCCGCTTCCTCGCTCACTGACTCGCTGCGCTCGGTCGTTCG
GCTGCGGCGAGCGGTATCAGCTCACTCAAAGGCGGTAATACGGTTATCCACAGAATCAGGGGATAACGCA
GGAAAGAACATGTGAGCAAAAGGCCAGCAAAAGGCCAGGAACCGTAAAAAGGCCGCGTTGCTGGCGTTTT
TCCATAGGCTCCGCCCCCCTGACGAGCATCACAAAAATCGACGCTCAAGTCAGAGGTGGCGAAACCCGAC
AGGACTATAAAGATACCAGGCGTTTCCCCCTGGAAGCTCCCTCGTGCGCTCTCCTGTTCCGACCCTGCCG
CTTACCGGATACCTGTCCGCCTTTCTCCCTTCGGGAAGCGTGGCGCTTTCTCATAGCTCACGCTGTAGGT
ATCTCAGTTCGGTGTAGGTCGTTCGCTCCAAGCTGGGCTGTGTGCACGAACCCCCCGTTCAGCCCGACCG
CTGCGCCTTATCCGGTAACTATCGTCTTGAGTCCAACCCGGTAAGACACGACTTATCGCCACTGGCAGCA
GCCACTGGTAACAGGATTAGCAGAGCGAGGTATGTAGGCGGTGCTACAGAGTTCTTGAAGTGGTGGCCTA
ACTACGGCTACACTAGAAGAACAGTATTTGGTATCTGCGCTCTGCTGAAGCCAGTTACCTTCGGAAAAAG
AGTTGGTAGCTCTTGATCCGGCAAACAAACCACCGCTGGTAGCGGTGGTTTTTTTGTTTGCAAGCAGCAG
ATTACGCGCAGAAAAAAAGGATCTCAAGAAGATCCTTTGATCTTTTCTACGGGGTCTGACACTCAGTGGA
ACGAAAACTCACGTTAAGGGATTTTGGTCATGAGATTATCAAAAAGGATCTTCACCTAGATCCTTTTAAA
TTAAAAATGAAGTTTTAAATCAATCTAAAGTATATATGAGTAAACTTGGTCTGACAGTTACCAATGCTTA
ATCAGTGAGGCACCTATCTCAGCGATCTGTCTATTTCGTTCATCCATAGTTGCCTGACTCCCCGTCGTGT
AGATAACTACGATACGGGAGGGCTTACCATCTGGCCCCAGTGCTGCAATGATACCGCGAGACCCACGCTC
ACCGGCTCCAGATTTATCAGCAATAAACCAGCCAGCCGGAAGGGCCGAGCGCAGAAGTGGTCCTGCAACT
TTATCCGCCTCCATCCAGTCTATTAATTGTTGCCGGGAAGCTAGAGTAAGTAGTTCGCCAGTTAATAGTT
TGCGCAACGTTGTTGCCATTGCTACAGGCATCGTGGTGTCACGCTCGTCGTTTGGTATGGCTTCATTCAG
CTCCGGTTCCCAACGATCAAGGCGAGTTACATGATCCCCCATGTTGTGCAAAAAAGCGGTTAGCTCCTTC
GGTCCTCCGATCGTTGTCAGAAGTAAGTTGGCCGCAGTGTTATCACTCATGGTTATGGCAGCACTGCATA
ATTCTCTTACTGTCATGCCATCCGTAAGATGCTTTTCTGTGACTGGTGAGTACTCAACCAAGTCATTCTG
AGAATAGTGTATGCGGCGACCGAGTTGCTCTTGCCCGGCGTCAATACGGGATAATACCGCGCCACATAGC
AGAACTTTAAAAGTGCTCATCATTGGAAAACGTTCTTCGGGGCGAAAACTCTCAAGGATCTTACCGCTGT
TGAGATCCAGTTCGATGTAACCCACTCGTGCACCCAACTGATCTTCAGCATCTTTTACTTTCACCAGCGT
TTCTGGGTGAGCAAAAACAGGAAGGCAAAATGCCGCAAAAAAGGGAATAAGGGCGACACGGAAATGTTGA
ATACTCATACTCTTCCTTTTTCAATATTATTGAAGCATTTATCAGGGTTATTGTCTCATGAGCGGATACA
TATTTGAATGTATTTAGAAAAATAAACAAATAGGGGTTCCGCGCACATTTCCCCGAAAAGTGCCACCTGA
CGTCGACGGATCGGGAGATCGATCTCCCGATCCCCTAGGGTCGACTCTCAGTACAATCTGCTCTGATGCC
GCATAGTTAAGCCAGTATCTGCTCCCTGCTTGTGTGTTGGAGGTCGCTGAGTAGTGCGCGAGCAAAATTT
AAGCTACAACAAGGCAAGGCTTGACCGACAATTGCATGAAGAATCTGCTTAGGGTTAGGCGTTTTGCGCT
GCTTCGCGATGTACGGGCCAGATATACGCGTTGACATTGATTATTGACTAGTTATTAATAGTAATCAATT
ACGGGGTCATTAGTTCATAGCCCATATATGGAGTTCCGCGTTACATAACTTACGGTAAATGGCCCGCCTG
GCTGACCGCCCAACGACCCCCGCCCATTGACGTCAATAATGACGTATGTTCCCATAGTAACGCCAATAGG
GACTTTCCATTGACGTCAATGGGTGGAGTATTTACGGTAAACTGCCCACTTGGCAGTACATCAAGTGTAT
C
Features (pLannotate 1.2.2; 18 found; start..end, strand, type, name):
    132..335     +  promoter       CMV promoter: human cytomegalovirus (CMV) immediate early promoter
    377..395     +  promoter       T7 promoter: promoter for bacteriophage T7 RNA polymerase
    466..1149    +  CDS            Apobec1: ABEC1_RAT - Experimental evidence at protein level: Swiss-Prot protein existence level 1. Catalytic component of the apolipoprotein B mRNA editing enzyme complex which is responsible for the postranscriptional editing of a CAA codon for Gln to a UAA codon for stop in the APOB mRNA. May also play a role in the epigenetic regulation of gene expression by participating in DNA demethylation. From Rattus norvegicus (Rat).
   1246..2847    +  CDS            dCas9(N): N-terminal portion of catalytically inactive Streptococcus pyogenes dCas9 carrying the D10A mutation (Zetsche et al., 2015)
   2848..5342    +  CDS            Cas9(C) (fragment): C-terminal portion of Streptococcus pyogenes Cas9 (Zetsche et al., 2015)
   5656..5904    +  CDS            UGI: UNGI_BPPB2 - Experimental evidence at protein level: Swiss-Prot protein existence level 1. This protein binds specifically and reversibly to the host uracil-DNA glycosylase, preventing removal of uracil residues from PBS2 DNA by the host uracil-excision repair system. From Bacillus phage PBS2 (Bacteriophage PBS2).
   6022..6246    +  polyA_signal   bGH poly(A) signal: bovine growth hormone polyadenylation signal
   6250..6271    +  promoter       SV40 promoter (fragment): SV40 enhancer and early promoter
   6276..6292    +  misc_feature   MCS (fragment): pBluescript multiple cloning site
   6341..6357    -  protein_bind   lac operator: The lac repressor binds to the lac operator to inhibit transcription in E. coli. This inhibition can be relieved by adding lactose or isopropyl-β-D-thiogalactopyranoside (IPTG). lac repressor encoded by lacI
   6365..6395    -  promoter       lac promoter: promoter for the E. coli lac operon
   6410..6431    -  protein_bind   CAP binding site: CAP binding activates transcription in the presence of cAMP. E. coli catabolite activator protein
   6444..6536    -  CDS            lacI (fragment): lac repressor; lacI; The lac repressor binds to the lac operator to inhibit transcription in E. coli. This inhibition can be relieved by adding lactose or isopropyl-β-D-thiogalactopyranoside (IPTG).
   6719..7307    -  rep_origin     ori: high-copy-number ColE1/pMB1/pBR322/pUC origin of replication
   7478..8338    -  CDS            AmpR: β-lactamase; bla; confers resistance to ampicillin, carbenicillin, and related antibiotics
   8339..8443    -  promoter       AmpR promoter: bla
   8514..8558    -  misc_feature   bom (fragment): basis of mobility region from pBR322
   8713..131     +  enhancer       CMV enhancer (across the origin): human cytomegalovirus immediate early enhancer
