[The description below was written by a language model from this plasmid's Addgene catalogue record and pLannotate feature annotations shown in this document.]
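Description:
YE2-BE4max is a mammalian expression plasmid of about 9 kb encoding a cytosine (C-to-T) base editor. It is built on a pBR322/CMV-type backbone and is propagated in E. coli at high copy through a ColE1/pUC-type origin, with selection by the β-lactamase (AmpR) gene for ampicillin resistance. The backbone also retains small remnants of earlier cloning vectors: lac promoter/operator and CAP site, a lacI fragment, a bom fragment, and short SV40 promoter and MCS fragments. None of these appear to contribute to the payload.

The expression cassette is driven by the human CMV immediate-early enhancer and promoter and terminated by the bovine growth hormone polyadenylation signal. A T7 promoter sits just upstream of the coding region. The open reading frame is a synthetic fusion of rat APOBEC1 cytidine deaminase, Streptococcus pyogenes Cas9 carrying D10A (a nickase, although the automated annotation labels the N-terminal segment "dCas9"), and two copies of the uracil glycosylase inhibitor from Bacillus phage PBS2. Nuclear localization signals flank the fusion at both termini. The feature table annotates only one UGI, though the unannotated gap between the Cas9 coding region and that UGI could accommodate the second copy listed in the catalogue.

When directed by a separately supplied guide RNA, the deaminase converts cytosine to uracil in the displaced strand. UGI blocks uracil excision, and the nick on the opposite strand biases repair toward a C•G-to-T•A outcome. The "YE2" designation refers to the W90Y and R132E substitutions in APOBEC1. The associated publication concerns evaluating and minimizing Cas9-independent off-target DNA editing by cytosine base editors, which is the context in which this variant was deposited.
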