Addgene plasmid #138156: YE2-BE4max
Purpose: C-to-T base editor
Depositing lab: David Liu. Depositing organization: Broad Institute. Publication: Evaluation and minimization of Cas9-independent off-target DNA editing by cytosine base editors. Doman JL, Raguram A, Newby GA, Liu DR. Nat Biotechnol. 2020 Feb 10. pii: 10.1038/s41587-020-0414-6. doi: 10.1038/s41587-020-0414-6. PubMed 32042165.
Backbone
  Vector backbone: pBR322/CMV
  Vector type: Mammalian Expression
Growth in bacteria
  Bacterial resistance: Ampicillin, 100 μg/mL
  Growth temperature: 37°C
  Growth strain: DH5alpha
  Copy number: High Copy
Gene/Insert
  Gene/Insert name: rAPOBEC1(YE2)-nSpCas9-UGI-UGI
  Species: Synthetic; fusion of genes derived from R. norvegicus, S. pyogenes, and Bacillus phage PBS2
  Mutation: Within rAPOBEC1 W90Y + R132E; within Cas9 D10A
  Promoter: CMV
  Tag / fusion protein: NLS (N terminal on insert); NLS (C terminal on insert)
  Cloning method: Ligation Independent Cloning
Terms and licenses: Academic/Nonprofit Terms; Industry Terms: Not Available to Industry
How to cite: YE2-BE4max was a gift from David Liu (Addgene plasmid # 138156 ; http://n2t.net/addgene:138156 ; RRID:Addgene_138156)
